Addgene plasmid #167847: p28BIOHTEV-LIC: nsp10_SARS-CoV-2
Purpose: Bacterial expression of the SARS-CoV-2 protein nsp10
Depositing lab: Cheryl Arrowsmith. Depositing organization: University of Toronto. Publication: A High-Throughput RNA Displacement Assay for Screening SARS-CoV-2 nsp10-nsp16 Complex toward Developing Therapeutics for COVID-19. Perveen S, Khalili Yazdi A, Devkota K, Li F, Ghiabi P, Hajian T, Loppnau P, Bolotokova A, Vedadi M. SLAS Discov. 2021 Jan 10:2472555220985040. doi: 10.1177/2472555220985040. PubMed 33423577.
Backbone
  Vector backbone: p28BIOHTEV-LIC
  Backbone manufacturer: SGC Toronto
  Vector type: Bacterial Expression
Growth in bacteria
  Bacterial resistance: Kanamycin, 50 μg/mL
  Growth temperature: 37°C
  Growth strain: DH5alpha
  Copy number: Low Copy
Gene/Insert
  Gene/Insert name: nsp10
  Species: SARS-CoV-2
  Insert size (bp): 417
  Promoter: T7
  Tag / fusion protein: AviTag (N terminal on backbone); 6xHis (C terminal on backbone)
  Cloning method: Ligation Independent Cloning
  Sequencing primers: 5′ T7; 3′ T7-term
Terms and licenses: Academic/Nonprofit Terms; Industry Terms
Depositor comments: SGC clone sample ID: nsp10_SARS2:MVC019-A04:C245474
How to cite: p28BIOHTEV-LIC: nsp10_SARS-CoV-2 was a gift from Cheryl Arrowsmith (Addgene plasmid # 167847 ; http://n2t.net/addgene:167847 ; RRID:Addgene_167847)
