[The description below was written by a language model from this plasmid's Addgene catalogue record and pLannotate feature annotations shown in this document.]
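Description:
p28BIOHTEV-LIC: nsp10_SARS-CoV-2 is a 5.8 kb bacterial expression plasmid for producing SARS-CoV-2 non-structural protein 10 in E. coli. The backbone, p28BIOHTEV-LIC from SGC Toronto, has a pET-style architecture. It carries a ColE1/pBR322-type origin together with the bom region and the rop gene, consistent with the catalogue's low-copy designation. It also has an f1 phage origin and a kanamycin resistance gene (aph(3')-Ia) for selection. The annotated tetracycline-resistance fragments appear to be non-functional remnants of the pBR322 lineage.

The 417 bp nsp10 coding sequence was inserted by ligation-independent cloning downstream of a T7 promoter, lac operator and T7 gene 10 ribosome binding site, and is followed by a T7 terminator. The plasmid-borne lacI gene supplies repressor, so transcription stays off until it is induced with IPTG in a host that provides T7 RNA polymerase. According to the catalogue, the backbone adds an N-terminal AviTag, a short peptide that BirA biotin ligase can biotinylate site-specifically, and a C-terminal 6xHis tag for metal-affinity purification. The feature table detects the His tag downstream of the insert. It does not annotate the AviTag, although there is an unannotated stretch between the ribosome binding site and nsp10 where the tag could lie. The backbone name suggests a TEV protease site, but none is listed in the record.

nsp10 is a cofactor that stimulates the nsp14 exoribonuclease and the nsp16 2'-O-methyltransferase involved in viral mRNA cap methylation. The associated publication describes an RNA displacement assay for screening the nsp10-nsp16 complex in COVID-19 drug discovery, so the plasmid most likely serves as a source of purified, potentially biotinylated, recombinant nsp10.
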