Features (pLannotate 1.2.2; 19 found; start..end, strand, type, name):
      1..19      +  promoter       T7 promoter: promoter for bacteriophage T7 RNA polymerase
     20..44      +  protein_bind   lac operator: The lac repressor binds to the lac operator to inhibit transcription in E. coli. This inhibition can be relieved by adding lactose or isopropyl-β-D-thiogalactopyranoside (IPTG). lac repressor encoded by lacI
     59..81      +  RBS            RBS: efficient ribosome binding site from bacteriophage T7 gene 10 (Olins and Rangwala, 1989)
    181..597     +  CDS            R1A_SARS2 (fragment) (sequence withheld): Experimental evidence at protein level: Swiss-Prot protein existence level 1. [Non-structural protein 10]: Plays a pivotal role in viral transcription by stimulating both nsp14 3'-5' exoribonuclease and nsp16 2'-O-methyltransferase activities. Therefore plays an essential role in viral mRNAs cap methylation. From Severe acute respiratory syndrome coronavirus 2 (2019-nCoV) (SARS-CoV-2).
    663..680     +  CDS            9xHis (fragment): 9xHis affinity tag
    690..739     +  CDS            SET1 (fragment): solubility-enhancement tag derived from T7 phage gene 10B
    747..794     +  terminator     T7 terminator: transcription terminator for bacteriophage T7 RNA polymerase
    831..1259    +  rep_origin     f1 ori (sequence partly withheld): f1 bacteriophage origin of replication; arrow indicates direction of (+) strand synthesis
   1312..1369    +  promoter       AmpR promoter (fragment): bla
   1378..2193    -  CDS            KanR: aminoglycoside phosphotransferase; aph(3')-Ia; confers resistance to kanamycin in bacteria or G418 (Geneticin®) in eukaryotes
   2315..2903    +  rep_origin     ori: high-copy-number ColE1/pMB1/pBR322/pUC origin of replication
   3089..3228    -  misc_feature   bom: basis of mobility region from pBR322
   3330..3521    -  CDS            rop: Rop protein, which maintains plasmids at low copy number; rop
   3538..3918    +  CDS            YPB1_ECOLX: Protein predicted: Swiss-Prot protein existence level 4. From Escherichia coli.
   3990..4281    -  CDS            TcR (fragment): tetracycline efflux protein; tet; confers resistance to tetracycline
   4296..4317    -  protein_bind   CAP binding site: CAP binding activates transcription in the presence of cAMP. E. coli catabolite activator protein
   4330..5412    -  CDS            lacI: lac repressor; lacI; The lac repressor binds to the lac operator to inhibit transcription in E. coli. This inhibition can be relieved by adding lactose or isopropyl-β-D-thiogalactopyranoside (IPTG).
   5413..5490    -  promoter       lacI promoter: lacI
   5498..5777    -  CDS            TcR (fragment): tetracycline efflux protein; tet; confers resistance to tetracycline
>Addgene plasmid #167847 | p28BIOHTEV-LIC: nsp10_SARS-CoV-2 | addgene full sequence | sequence record 329229 | Addgene NGS Result
TAATACGACTCACTATAGGGGAATTGTGAGCGGATAACAATTCCCCTCTAGAAATAATTTTGTTTAACTT
TAAGAAGGAGATATACCATGAGCGGCCTGAACGATATTTTTGAAGCGCAGAAAATTGAATGGCATGAAGG
CAGCGCTGGAGGTTCAGGTGAAAACTTGTATTTCCAGGGC
[417 nt withheld, positions 181-597]
TGATGAGGTGGAAGTGGTCATCACCACCATCATCACTGATGACGAAGCTTGCGGCCGCACTCGAGCACCA
CCACCACCACCACTGAGATCCGGCTGCTAACAAAGCCCGAAAGGAAGCTGAGTTGGCTGCTGCCACCGCT
GAGCAATAACTAGCATAACCCCTTGGGGCCTCTAAACGGGTCTTGAGGGGTTTTTTGCTGAAAGGAGGAA
CTATATCCGGATTGGCGAATGGG
[124 nt withheld, positions 831-954]
C
[91 nt withheld, positions 956-1046]
A
[49 nt withheld, positions 1048-1096]
CCTTTGACGTTGGAGTCCACGTTCTTT
[37 nt withheld, positions 1124-1160]
ACCCTATCTCGGTCTATTCTTTTGATTTATAAGGGATTTTGCCGATTTCGGCCTATTGGTTAAAAAATGA
GCTGATTTAACAAAAATTTAACGCGAATTTTAACAAAATATTAACGCTTACAATTTAGGTGGCACTTTTC
GGGGAAATGTGCGCGGAACCCCTATTTGTTTATTTTTCTAAATACATTCAAATATGTATCCGCTCATGAA
TTAATTCTTAGAAAAACTCATCGAGCATCAAATGAAACTGCAATTTATTCATATCAGGATTATCAATACC
ATATTTTTGAAAAAGCCGTTTCTGTAATGAAGGAGAAAACTCACCGAGGCAGTTCCATAGGATGGCAAGA
TCCTGGTATCGGTCTGCGATTCCGACTCGTCCAACATCAATACAACCTATTAATTTCCCCTCGTCAAAAA
TAAGGTTATCAAGTGAGAAATCACCATGAGTGACGACTGAATCCGGTGAGAATGGCAAAAGTTTATGCAT
TTCTTTCCAGACTTGTTCAACAGGCCAGCCATTACGCTCGTCATCAAAATCACTCGCATCAACCAAACCG
TTATTCATTCGTGATTGCGCCTGAGCGAGACGAAATACGCGATCGCTGTTAAAAGGACAATTACAAACAG
GAATCGAATGCAACCGGCGCAGGAACACTGCCAGCGCATCAACAATATTTTCACCTGAATCAGGATATTC
TTCTAATACCTGGAATGCTGTTTTCCCGGGGATCGCAGTGGTGAGTAACCATGCATCATCAGGAGTACGG
ATAAAATGCTTGATGGTCGGAAGAGGCATAAATTCCGTCAGCCAGTTTAGTCTGACCATCTCATCTGTAA
CATCATTGGCAACGCTACCTTTGCCATGTTTCAGAAACAACTCTGGCGCATCGGGCTTCCCATACAATCG
ATAGATTGTCGCACCTGATTGCCCGACATTATCGCGAGCCCATTTATACCCATATAAATCAGCATCCATG
TTGGAATTTAATCGCGGCCTAGAGCAAGACGTTTCCCGTTGAATATGGCTCATAACACCCCTTGTATTAC
TGTTTATGTAAGCAGACAGTTTTATTGTTCATGACCAAAATCCCTTAACGTGAGTTTTCGTTCCACTGAG
CGTCAGACCCCGTAGAAAAGATCAAAGGATCTTCTTGAGATCCTTTTTTTCTGCGCGTAATCTGCTGCTT
GCAAACAAAAAAACCACCGCTACCAGCGGTGGTTTGTTTGCCGGATCAAGAGCTACCAACTCTTTTTCCG
AAGGTAACTGGCTTCAGCAGAGCGCAGATACCAAATACTGTCCTTCTAGTGTAGCCGTAGTTAGGCCACC
ACTTCAAGAACTCTGTAGCACCGCCTACATACCTCGCTCTGCTAATCCTGTTACCAGTGGCTGCTGCCAG
TGGCGATAAGTCGTGTCTTACCGGGTTGGACTCAAGACGATAGTTACCGGATAAGGCGCAGCGGTCGGGC
TGAACGGGGGGTTCGTGCACACAGCCCAGCTTGGAGCGAACGACCTACACCGAACTGAGATACCTACAGC
GTGAGCTATGAGAAAGCGCCACGCTTCCCGAAGGGAGAAAGGCGGACAGGTATCCGGTAAGCGGCAGGGT
CGGAACAGGAGAGCGCACGAGGGAGCTTCCAGGGGGAAACGCCTGGTATCTTTATAGTCCTGTCGGGTTT
CGCCACCTCTGACTTGAGCGTCGATTTTTGTGATGCTCGTCAGGGGGGCGGAGCCTATGGAAAAACGCCA
GCAACGCGGCCTTTTTACGGTTCCTGGCCTTTTGCTGGCCTTTTGCTCACATGTTCTTTCCTGCGTTATC
CCCTGATTCTGTGGATAACCGTATTACCGCCTTTGAGTGAGCTGATACCGCTCGCCGCAGCCGAACGACC
GAGCGCAGCGAGTCAGTGAGCGAGGAAGCGGAAGAGCGCCTGATGCGGTATTTTCTCCTTACGCATCTGT
GCGGTATTTCACACCGCAATGGTGCACTCTCAGTACAATCTGCTCTGATGCCGCATAGTTAAGCCAGTAT
ACACTCCGCTATCGCTACGTGACTGGGTCATGGCTGCGCCCCGACACCCGCCAACACCCGCTGACGCGCC
CTGACGGGCTTGTCTGCTCCCGGCATCCGCTTACAGACAAGCTGTGACCGTCTCCGGGAGCTGCATGTGT
CAGAGGTTTTCACCGTCATCACCGAAACGCGCGAGGCAGCTGCGGTAAAGCTCATCAGCGTGGTCGTGAA
GCGATTCACAGATGTCTGCCTGTTCATCCGCGTCCAGCTCGTTGAGTTTCTCCAGAAGCGTTAATGTCTG
GCTTCTGATAAAGCGGGCCATGTTAAGGGCGGTTTTTTCCTGTTTGGTCACTGATGCCTCCGTGTAAGGG
GGATTTCTGTTCATGGGGGTAATGATACCGATGAAACGAGAGAGGATGCTCACGATACGGGTTACTGATG
ATGAACATGCCCGGTTACTGGAACGTTGTGAGGGTAAACAACTGGCGGTATGGATGCGGCGGGACCAGAG
AAAAATCACTCAGGGTCAATGCCAGCGCTTCGTTAATACAGATGTAGGTGTTCCACAGGGTAGCCAGCAG
CATCCTGCGATGCAGATCCGGAACATAATGGTGCAGGGCGCTGACTTCCGCGTTTCCAGACTTTACGAAA
CACGGAAACCGAAGACCATTCATGTTGTTGCTCAGGTCGCAGACGTTTTGCAGCAGCAGTCGCTTCACGT
TCGCTCGCGTATCGGTGATTCATTCTGCTAACCAGTAAGGCAACCCCGCCAGCCTAGCCGGGTCCTCAAC
GACAGGAGCACGATCATGCGCACCCGTGGGGCCGCCATGCCGGCGATAATGGCCTGCTTCTCGCCGAAAC
GTTTGGTGGCGGGACCAGTGACGAAGGCTTGAGCGAGGGCGTGCAAGATTCCGAATACCGCAAGCGACAG
GCCGATCATCGTCGCGCTCCAGCGAAAGCGGTCCTCGCCGAAAATGACCCAGAGCGCTGCCGGCACCTGT
CCTACGAGTTGCATGATAAAGAAGACAGTCATAAGTGCGGCGACGATAGTCATGCCCCGCGCCCACCGGA
AGGAGCTGACTGGGTTGAAGGCTCTCAAGGGCATCGGTCGAGATCCCGGTGCCTAATGAGTGAGCTAACT
TACATTAATTGCGTTGCGCTCACTGCCCGCTTTCCAGTCGGGAAACCTGTCGTGCCAGCTGCATTAATGA
ATCGGCCAACGCGCGGGGAGAGGCGGTTTGCGTATTGGGCGCCAGGGTGGTTTTTCTTTTCACCAGTGAG
ACGGGCAACAGCTGATTGCCCTTCACCGCCTGGCCCTGAGAGAGTTGCAGCAAGCGGTCCACGCTGGTTT
GCCCCAGCAGGCGAAAATCCTGTTTGATGGTGGTTAACGGCGGGATATAACATGAGCTGTCTTCGGTATC
GTCGTATCCCACTACCGAGATATCCGCACCAACGCGCAGCCCGGACTCGGTAATGGCGCGCATTGCGCCC
AGCGCCATCTGATCGTTGGCAACCAGCATCGCAGTGGGAACGATGCCCTCATTCAGCATTTGCATGGTTT
GTTGAAAACCGGACATGGCACTCCAGTCGCCTTCCCGTTCCGCTATCGGCTGAATTTGATTGCGAGTGAG
ATATTTATGCCAGCCAGCCAGACGCAGACGCGCCGAGACAGAACTTAATGGGCCCGCTAACAGCGCGATT
TGCTGGTGACCCAATGCGACCAGATGCTCCACGCCCAGTCGCGTACCGTCTTCATGGGAGAAAATAATAC
TGTTGATGGGTGTCTGGTCAGAGACATCAAGAAATAACGCCGGAACATTAGTGCAGGCAGCTTCCACAGC
AATGGCATCCTGGTCATCCAGCGGATAGTTAATGATCAGCCCACTGACGCGTTGCGCGAGAAGATTGTGC
ACCGCCGCTTTACAGGCTTCGACGCCGCTTCGTTCTACCATCGACACCACCACGCTGGCACCCAGTTGAT
CGGCGCGAGATTTAATCGCCGCGACAATTTGCGACGGCGCGTGCAGGGCCAGACTGGAGGTGGCAACGCC
AATCAGCAACGACTGTTTGCCCGCCAGTTGTTGTGCCACGCGGTTGGGAATGTAATTCAGCTCCGCCATC
GCCGCTTCCACTTTTTCCCGCGTTTTCGCAGAAACGTGGCTGGCCTGGTTCACCACGCGGGAAACGGTCT
GATAAGAGACACCGGCATACTCTGCGACATCGTATAACGTTACTGGTTTCACATTCACCACCCTGAATTG
ACTCTCTTCCGGGCGCTATCATGCCATACCGCGAAAGGTTTTGCGCCATTCGATGGTGTCCGGGATCTCG
ACGCTCTCCCTTATGCGACTCCTGCATTAGGAAGCAGCCCAGTAGTAGGTTGAGGCCGTTGAGCACCGCC
GCCGCAAGGAATGGTGCATGCAAGGAGATGGCGCCCAACAGTCCCCCGGCCACGGGGCCTGCCACCATAC
CCACGCCGAAACAAGCGCTCATGAGCCCGAAGTGGCGAGCCCGATCTTCCCCATCGGTGATGTCGGCGAT
ATAGGCGCCAGCAACCGCACCTGTGGCGCCGGTGATGCCGGCCACGATGCGTCCGGCGTAGAGGATCGAG
ATCTCGATCCCGCGAAAT
