>Addgene plasmid #167847 | p28BIOHTEV-LIC: nsp10_SARS-CoV-2 | depositor partial sequence | sequence record 325795 | nsp10 sequence
[417 nt withheld, positions 1-417]
